>Addgene plasmid #110743 | pSPL | depositor full sequence | sequence record 208931 | pSPL sequence 2857 bps
AATTCTGTCAGCCGTTAAGTGTTCCTGTGTCACTCAAAATTGCTTTGAGAGGCTCTAAGGGCTTCTCAGT
GCGTTACATCCCTGGCTTGTTGTCCACAACCGTTAAACCTTAAAAGCTTTAAAAGCCTTATATATTCTTT
TTTTTCTTATAAAACTTAAAACCTTAGAGGCTATTTAAGTTGCTGATTTATATTAATTTTATTGTTCAAA
CATGAGAGCTTAGTACGTGAAACATGAGAGCTTAGTACGTTAGCCATGAGAGCTTAGTACGTTAGCCATG
AGGGTTTAGTTCGTTAAACATGAGAGCTTAGTACGTTAAACATGAGAGCTTAGTACGTGAAACATGAGAG
CTTAGTACGTACTATCAACAGGTTGAACTGCTGATCAACAGATCCTCTACGCGGCCGCGGTACCATAACT
TCGTATAGCATACATTATACGAAGTTATCTGGTTTAAACGTACCCGTAGTGGCTATGGCAGGGCTTGCCG
CCCCGACGTTGGCTGCGAGCCCTGGGCCTTCACCCGAACTTGGGGGTTGGGGTGGGGAAAAGGAAGAAAC
GCGGGCGTATTGGTCCCAATGGGGTCTCGGTGGGGTATCGACAGAGTGCCAGCCCTGGGACCGAACCCCG
CGTTTATGAACAAACGACCCAACACCCGTGCGTTTTATTCTGTCTTTTTATTGCCGTCATAGCGCGGGTT
CCTTCCGGTATTGTCTCCTTCCGTGTTTCAGTTAGCCTCCCCCATCTCCCGGTACCGCATGCTATGCATC
AGCTGCTAGCACCATGGCTCGAGATCCCGGGTGATCAAGTCTTCGTCGAGTGATTGTAAATAAAATGTAA
TTTACAGTATAGTATTTTAATTAATATACAAATGATTTGATAATAATTCTTATTTAACTATAATATATTG
TGTTGGGTTGAATTAAAGGTCCGTATACTAGTATCGATTCGCGACCTACTCCGGAATATTAATAGATCAT
GGAGATAATTAAAATGATAACCATCTCGCAAATAAATAAGTATTTTACTGTTTTCGTAACAGTTTTGTAA
TAAAAAAACCTATAAATATTCCGGATTATTCATACCGTCCCACCATCGGGCGCGGATCCCGGTCCGAAGC
GCGCGGAATTCAAAGGCCTACGTCGACGAGCTCACTAGTCGCGGCCGCTTTCGAATCTAGAGCCTGCAGT
CTCGACAAGCTTGTCGAGAAGTACTAGAGGATCATAATCAGCCATACCACATTTGTAGAGGTTTTACTTG
CTTTAAAAAACCTCCCACACCTCCCCCTGAACCTGAAACATAAAATGAATGCAATTGTTGTTGTTAACTT
GTTTATTGCAGCTTATAATGGTTACAAATAAAGCAATAGCATCACAAATTTCACAAATAAAGCATTTTTT
TCACTGCATTCTAGTTGTGGTTTGTCCAAACTCATCAATGTATCTTATCATGTCTGGATCTGATCACTGC
TTGAGCCTAGAAGATCCGGCTGCTAACAAAGCCCGAAAGGAAGCTGAGTTGGCTGCTGCCACCGCTGAGC
AATAACTATCATAACCCCTAGGAGTCCAAGCGAGCTCGATATCCGTCGGCTTGAACGAATTGTTAGACAT
TATTTGCCGACTACCTTGGTGATCTCGCCTTTCACGTAGTGGACAAATTCTTCCAACTGATCTGCGCGCG
AGGCCAAGCGATCTTCTTCTTGTCCAAGATAAGCCTGTCTAGCTTCAAGTATGACGGGCTGATACTGGGC
CGGCAGGCGCTCCATTGCCCAGTCGGCAGCGACATCCTTCGGCGCGATTTTGCCGGTTACTGCGCTGTAC
CAAATGCGGGACAACGTAAGCACTACATTTCGCTCATCGCCAGCCCAGTCGGGCGGCGAGTTCCATAGCG
TTAAGGTTTCATTTAGCGCCTCAAATAGATCCTGTTCAGGAACCGGATCAAAGAGTTCCTCCGCCGCTGG
ACCTACCAAGGCAACGCTATGTTCTCTTGCTTTTGTCAGCAAGATAGCCAGATCAATGTCGATCGTGGCT
GGCTCGAAGATACCTGCAAGAATGTCATTGCGCTGCCATTCTCCAAATTGCAGTTCGCGCTTAGCTGGAT
AACGCCACGGAATGATGTCGTCGTGCACAACAATGGTGACTTCTACAGCGCGGAGAATCTCGCTCTCTCC
AGGGGAAGCCGAAGTTTCCAAAAGGTCGTTGATCAAAGCTCGCCGCGTTGTTTCATCAAGCCTTACGGTC
ACCGTAACCAGCAAATCAATATCACTGTGTGGCTTCAGGCCGCCATCCACTGCGGAGCCGTACAAATGTA
CGGCCAGCAACGTCGGTTCGAGATGGCGCTCGATGACGCCAACTACCTCTGATAGTTGAGTCGATACTTC
GGCGATCACCGCTTCCCTCATGATGTTTAACTTTGTTTTAGGGCGACTGCCCTGCTGCGTAACATCGTTG
CTGCTCCATAACATCAAACATCGACCCACGGCGTAACGCGCTTGCTGCTTGGATGCCCGAGGCATAGACT
GTACCCCAAAAAAACAGTCATAACAAGCCATGAAAACCGCCACTGCGCCGTTACCACCGCTGCGTTCGGT
CAAGGTTCTGGACCAGTTGCGTGAGCGCATACGCTACTTACCGGTTTATTGACTACCGGAAGCAGTGTGA
CCGTGTGCTTCTCAAATGCCTGAGGCCAGTTTGCTCAGGCTCTCCCCGTGGAGGTAATAATTGACGATAT
GATCATTTATTCTGCCTCCCAGCTGACATTCATCCGGGGTCAGCACCGTTTCTGCGGACTGGCTTTCTAC
GTGTTCCGCTTCCTTTAGCAGCCCTTGCGCCCTGAGTGCTTGCGGCAGCGTGAAGCT
Features (pLannotate 1.2.2; 12 found; start..end, strand, type, name):
      6..362     -  rep_origin     R6K γ ori: γ replication origin from E. coli plasmid R6K; requires the R6K initiator protein pi for replication
    415..448     +  protein_bind   loxP: Cre-mediated recombination occurs in the 8-bp core sequence (GCATACAT). Cre recombinase
    638..686     -  polyA_signal   HSV TK poly(A) signal: herpes simplex virus thymidine kinase polyadenylation signal (Cole and Stacy, 1985)
    822..931     -  promoter       p10 promoter: baculovirus promoter for expression in insect cells
    976..1067    +  promoter       polyhedrin promoter: polh from Autographa californica; promoter for the baculovirus polyhedrin gene
   1220..1303    +  CDS            large T antigen (fragment): large T antigen from SV40 (simian virus 40)
   1326..1460    +  polyA_signal   SV40 poly(A) signal: SV40 polyadenylation signal
   1489..1538    +  CDS            SET1 (fragment): solubility-enhancement tag derived from T7 phage gene 10B
   1610..2401    -  CDS            SmR: aminoglycoside adenylyltransferase (Murphy, 1985); aadA; confers resistance to spectinomycin and streptomycin
   2408..2464    -  CDS            GmR (fragment): gentamycin acetyltransferase; aacC1; confers resistance to gentamycin
   2550..2630    +  CDS            int (fragment): INT2_ECOLX - Protein inferred from homology: Swiss-Prot protein existence level 3. Putative integrase believed to be involved in the insertion of antibiotic resistance genes into plasmids and transposons. From Escherichia coli.
   2744..6       -  CDS            tnpA (fragment) (across the origin): TN5P_ECOLX - Also known as tnp. Experimental evidence at protein level: Swiss-Prot protein existence level 1. Mediates transposition of transposon Tn5 by a 'cut and paste' mechanism. First, the monomeric transposase binds the 19 bp inverted DNA repeats flanking the transposon. Then, dimerization of the DNA- bound transposase creates a synaptic DNA complex. After nicking of the first DNA strand, excision of the transposon proceeds through a series of intermediates. The transposase then mediates the insertion of the transposon at a new site by strand transfer. The activity of the wild- type tran
