>Addgene plasmid #110743 | pSPL | addgene full sequence | sequence record 213592 | Addgene NGS Result
TGCGCCGTTACCACCGCTGCGTTCGGTCAAGGTTCTGGACCAGTTGCGTGAGCGCATACGCTACTTACCG
GTTTATTGACTACCGGAAGCAGTGTGACCGTGTGCTTCTCAAATGCCTGAGGCCAGTTTGCTCAGGCTCT
CCCCGTGGAGGTAATAATTGACGATATGATCATTTATTCTGCCTCCCAGCTGACATTCATCCGGGGTCAG
CACCGTTTCTGCGGACTGGCTTTCTACGTGTTCCGCTTCCTTTAGCAGCCCTTGCGCCCTGAGTGCTTGC
GGCAGCGTGAAGCTAATTCCCATGTCAGCCGTTAAGTGTTCCTGTGTCACTCAAAATTGCTTTGAGAGGC
TCTAAGGGCTTCTCAGTGCGTTACATCCCTGGCTTGTTGTCCACAACCGTTAAACCTTAAAAGCTTTAAA
AGCCTTATATATTCTTTTTTTTCTTATAAAACTTAAAACCTTAGAGGCTATTTAAGTTGCTGATTTATAT
TAATTTTATTGTTCAAACATGAGAGCTTAGTACGTGAAACATGAGAGCTTAGTACGTTAGCCATGAGAGC
TTAGTACGTTAGCCATGAGGGTTTAGTTCGTTAAACATGAGAGCTTAGTACGTTAAACATGAGAGCTTAG
TACGTGAAACATGAGAGCTTAGTACGTACTATCAACAGGTTGAACTGCTGATCAACAGATCCTCTACGCG
GCCGCGGTACCATAACTTCGTATAGCATACATTATACGAAGTTATCTGGTTTAAACGTACCCGTAGTGGC
TATGGCAGGGCTTGCCGCCCCGACGTTGGCTGCGAGCCCTGGGCCTTCACCCGAACTTGGGGGTTGGGGT
GGGGAAAAGGAAGAAACGCGGGCGTATTGGTCCCAATGGGGTCTCGGTGGGGTATCGACAGAGTGCCAGC
CCTGGGACCGAACCCCGCGTTTATGAACAAACGACCCAACACCCGTGCGTTTTATTCTGTCTTTTTATTG
CCGTCATAGCGCGGGTTCCTTCCGGTATTGTCTCCTTCCGTGTTTCAGTTAGCCTCCCCCATCTCCCGGT
ACCGCATGCTATGCATCAGCTGCTAGCACCATGGCTCGAGATCCCGGGTGATCAAGTCTTCGTCGAGTGA
TTGTAAATAAAATGTAATTTACAGTATAGTATTTTAATTAATATACAAATGATTTGATAATAATTCTTAT
TTAACTATAATATATTGTGTTGGGTTGAATTAAAGGTCCGTATACTAGTATCGATTCGCGACCTACTCCG
GAATATTAATAGATCATGGAGATAATTAAAATGATAACCATCTCGCAAATAAATAAGTATTTTACTGTTT
TCGTAACAGTTTTGTAATAAAAAAACCTATAAATATTCCGGATTATTCATACCGTCCCACCATCGGGCGC
GGATCCCGGTCCGAAGCGCGCGGAATTCAAAGGCCTACGTCGACGAGCTCACTAGTCGCGGCCGCTTTCG
AATCTAGAGCCTGCAGTCTCGACAAGCTTGTCGAGAAGTACTAGAGGATCATAATCAGCCATACCACATT
TGTAGAGGTTTTACTTGCTTTAAAAAACCTCCCACACCTCCCCCTGAACCTGAAACATAAAATGAATGCA
ATTGTTGTTGTTAACTTGTTTATTGCAGCTTATAATGGTTACAAATAAAGCAATAGCATCACAAATTTCA
CAAATAAAGCATTTTTTTCACTGCATTCTAGTTGTGGTTTGTCCAAACTCATCAATGTATCTTATCATGT
CTGGATCTGATCACTGCTTGAGCCTAGAAGATCCGGCTGCTAACAAAGCCCGAAAGGAAGCTGAGTTGGC
TGCTGCCACCGCTGAGCAATAACTATCATAACCCCTAGGAGTCCAAGCGAGCTCGATATCCGTCGGCTTG
AACGAATTGTTAGACATTATTTGCCGACTACCTTGGTGATCTCGCCTTTCACGTAGTGGACAAATTCTTC
CAACTGATCTGCGCGCGAGGCCAAGCGATCTTCTTCTTGTCCAAGATAAGCCTGTCTAGCTTCAAGTATG
ACGGGCTGATACTGGGCCGGCAGGCGCTCCATTGCCCAGTCGGCAGCGACATCCTTCGGCGCGATTTTGC
CGGTTACTGCGCTGTACCAAATGCGGGACAACGTAAGCACTACATTTCGCTCATCGCCAGCCCAGTCGGG
CGGCGAGTTCCATAGCGTTAAGGTTTCATTTAGCGCCTCAAATAGATCCTGTTCAGGAACCGGATCAAAG
AGTTCCTCCGCCGCTGGACCTACCAAGGCAACGCTATGTTCTCTTGCTTTTGTCAGCAAGATAGCCAGAT
CAATGTCGATCGTGGCTGGCTCGAAGATACCTGCAAGAATGTCATTGCGCTGCCATTCTCCAAATTGCAG
TTCGCGCTTAGCTGGATAACGCCACGGAATGATGTCGTCGTGCACAACAATGGTGACTTCTACAGCGCGG
AGAATCTCGCTCTCTCCAGGGGAAGCCGAAGTTTCCAAAAGGTCGTTGATCAAAGCTCGCCGCGTTGTTT
CATCAAGCCTTACGGTCACCGTAACCAGCAAATCAATATCACTGTGTGGCTTCAGGCCGCCATCCACTGC
GGAGCCGTACAAATGTACGGCCAGCAACGTCGGTTCGAGATGGCGCTCGATGACGCCAACTACCTCTGAT
AGTTGAGTCGATACTTCGGCGATCACCGCTTCCCTCATGATGTTTAACTTTGTTTTAGGGCGACTGCCCT
GCTGCGTAACATCGTTGCTGCTCCATAACATCAAACATCGACCCACGGCGTAACGCGCTTGCTGCTTGGA
TGCCCGAGGCATAGACTGTACCCCAAAAAAACAGTCATAACAAGCCATGAAAACCGCCAC
Features (pLannotate 1.2.2; 12 found; start..end, strand, type, name):
    181..294     -  CDS            tnpA (fragment): TN5P_ECOLX - Also known as tnp. Experimental evidence at protein level: Swiss-Prot protein existence level 1. Mediates transposition of transposon Tn5 by a 'cut and paste' mechanism. First, the monomeric transposase binds the 19 bp inverted DNA repeats flanking the transposon. Then, dimerization of the DNA- bound transposase creates a synaptic DNA complex. After nicking of the first DNA strand, excision of the transposon proceeds through a series of intermediates. The transposase then mediates the insertion of the transposon at a new site by strand transfer. The activity of the wild- type tran
    303..659     -  rep_origin     R6K γ ori: γ replication origin from E. coli plasmid R6K; requires the R6K initiator protein pi for replication
    712..745     +  protein_bind   loxP: Cre-mediated recombination occurs in the 8-bp core sequence (GCATACAT). Cre recombinase
    935..983     -  polyA_signal   HSV TK poly(A) signal: herpes simplex virus thymidine kinase polyadenylation signal (Cole and Stacy, 1985)
   1119..1228    -  promoter       p10 promoter: baculovirus promoter for expression in insect cells
   1273..1364    +  promoter       polyhedrin promoter: polh from Autographa californica; promoter for the baculovirus polyhedrin gene
   1517..1600    +  CDS            large T antigen (fragment): large T antigen from SV40 (simian virus 40)
   1623..1757    +  polyA_signal   SV40 poly(A) signal: SV40 polyadenylation signal
   1786..1835    +  CDS            SET1 (fragment): solubility-enhancement tag derived from T7 phage gene 10B
   1907..2698    -  CDS            SmR: aminoglycoside adenylyltransferase (Murphy, 1985); aadA; confers resistance to spectinomycin and streptomycin
   2705..2761    -  CDS            GmR (fragment): gentamycin acetyltransferase; aacC1; confers resistance to gentamycin
   2847..67      +  CDS            int (fragment) (across the origin): INT2_ECOLX - Protein inferred from homology: Swiss-Prot protein existence level 3. Putative integrase believed to be involved in the insertion of antibiotic resistance genes into plasmids and transposons. From Escherichia coli.
