[The description below was written by a language model from this plasmid's Addgene catalogue record and pLannotate feature annotations shown in this document.]
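Description:
pSPL is a small (about 2.86 kb) empty-backbone donor plasmid for multigene baculovirus/insect cell expression. It replicates in E. coli from the R6K γ origin, which depends on the pi initiator protein. The plasmid can therefore only be maintained in pir-positive hosts such as the recorded Pir1 strain, where it is listed as low copy. Selection is by spectinomycin through the aadA (SmR) aminoglycoside adenylyltransferase gene.

The payload region is a dual expression cassette with two baculoviral very late promoters arranged back to back. The p10 promoter reads toward an HSV thymidine kinase polyadenylation signal, and the polyhedrin promoter reads in the opposite direction toward an SV40 polyadenylation signal. No gene is present; inserts are placed downstream of each promoter by restriction cloning. The catalogue entry also mentions a Multiplication Module M, used to combine expression cassettes, but it is not annotated in the feature tables.

A single loxP site lies next to the origin and allows Cre-mediated fusion of this donor with a loxP-bearing acceptor plasmid or baculoviral genome. Because the R6K γ origin does not function in ordinary strains, a donor persists there only when fused to a partner carrying a conventional origin, which helps in recovering fusion products. This arrangement supports co-expression of several subunits of a protein complex in insect cells.

The short annotated fragments (Tn5 transposase, integrase, gentamicin acetyltransferase, SV40 large T antigen, SET1) are probably remnants of the resistance cassette, the terminator regions or chance matches, not functional genes. The depositor and sequencing-derived records differ by only three nucleotides in length and by their start position, and they show the same features.
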