Addgene plasmid #110743: pSPL
Purpose: (Empty Backbone) Plasmid for the insect cell expression system, donor for plasmid fusions, two promoters, Multiplication Module M, LoxP site
Depositing lab: Tim Richmond. Depositing organization: ETH Zurich (Swiss Federal Institute of Technology). Publication: Protein complex expression by using multigene baculoviral vectors. Fitzgerald DJ, Berger P, Schaffitzel C, Yamada K, Richmond TJ, Berger I. Nat Methods. 2006 Dec;3(12):1021-32. doi: 10.1038/nmeth983. PubMed 17117155.
Backbone
  Vector backbone: pSPL
  Backbone size (bp): 2857
  Vector type: Insect Expression
  Promoter: Polyhedrin and p10 promoters
  Selectable markers: Spectinomycin
Growth in bacteria
  Bacterial resistance: Spectinomycin, 50 μg/mL
  Growth temperature: 37°C
  Growth strain: Pir1
  Copy number: Low Copy
Gene/Insert
  Cloning method: Restriction Enzyme
Terms and licenses: Academic/Nonprofit Terms; Industry Terms: Not Available to Industry
How to cite: pSPL was a gift from Tim Richmond (Addgene plasmid # 110743 ; http://n2t.net/addgene:110743 ; RRID:Addgene_110743)
